>Addgene plasmid #56619 | mVenus-Mito-7 | addgene full sequence | sequence record 241046 | Addgene NGS Result
TACCGCCATGCATTAGTTATTAATAGTAATCAATTACGGGGTCATTAGTTCATAGCCCATATATGGAGTT
CCGCGTTACATAACTTACGGTAAATGGCCCGCCTGGCTGACCGCCCAACGACCCCCGCCCATTGACGTCA
ATAATGACGTATGTTCCCATAGTAACGCCAATAGGGACTTTCCATTGACGTCAATGGGTGGAGTATTTAC
GGTAAACTGCCCACTTGGCAGTACATCAAGTGTATCATATGCCAAGTACGCCCCCTATTGACGTCAATGA
CGGTAAATGGCCCGCCTGGCATTATGCCCAGTACATGACCTTATGGGACTTTCCTACTTGGCAGTACATC
TACGTATTAGTCATCGCTATTACCATGGTGATGCGGTTTTGGCAGTACATCAATGGGCGTGGATAGCGGT
TTGACTCACGGGGATTTCCAAGTCTCCACCCCATTGACGTCAATGGGAGTTTGTTTTGGCACCAAAATCA
ACGGGACTTTCCAAAATGTCGTAACAACTCCGCCCCATTGACGCAAATGGGCGGTAGGCGTGTACGGTGG
GAGGTCTATATAAGCAGAGCTGGTTTAGTGAACCGTCAGATCCGCTAGCATGTCCGTCCTGACGCCGCTG
CTGCTGCGGGGCTTGACAGGCTCGGCCCGGCGGCTCCCAGTGCCGCGCGCCAAGATCCATTCGTTGGGGG
ATCCACCGGTCGCCACCATGGTGAGCAAGGGCGAGGAGCTGTTCACCGGGGTGGTGCCCATCCTGGTCGA
GCTGGACGGCGACGTAAACGGCCACAAGTTCAGCGTGTCCGGCGAGGGCGAGGGCGATGCCACCTACGGC
AAGCTGACCCTGAAGCTGATCTGCACCACCGGCAAGCTGCCCGTGCCCTGGCCCACCCTCGTGACCACCC
TGGGCTACGGCCTGCAGTGCTTCGCCCGCTACCCCGACCACATGAAGCAGCACGACTTCTTCAAGTCCGC
CATGCCCGAAGGCTACGTCCAGGAGCGCACCATCTTCTTCAAGGACGACGGCAACTACAAGACCCGCGCC
GAGGTGAAGTTCGAGGGCGACACCCTGGTGAACCGCATCGAGCTGAAGGGCATCGACTTCAAGGAGGACG
GCAACATCCTGGGGCACAAGCTGGAGTACAACTACAACAGCCACAACGTCTATATCACCGCCGACAAGCA
GAAGAACGGCATCAAGGCCAACTTCAAGATCCGCCACAACATCGAGGACGGCGGCGTGCAGCTCGCCGAC
CACTACCAGCAGAACACCCCCATCGGCGACGGCCCCGTGCTGCTGCCCGACAACCACTACCTGAGCTACC
AGTCCAAGCTGAGCAAAGACCCCAACGAGAAGCGCGATCACATGGTCCTGCTGGAGTTCGTGACCGCCGC
CGGGATCACTCTCGGCATGGACGAGCTGTACAAGTAAAGCGGCCGCGACTCTAGATCATAATCAGCCATA
CCACATTTGTAGAGGTTTTACTTGCTTTAAAAAACCTCCCACACCTCCCCCTGAACCTGAAACATAAAAT
GAATGCAATTGTTGTTGTTAACTTGTTTATTGCAGCTTATAATGGTTACAAATAAAGCAATAGCATCACA
AATTTCACAAATAAAGCATTTTTTTCACTGCATTCTAGTTGTGGTTTGTCCAAACTCATCAATGTATCTT
AAGGCGTAAATTGTAAGCGTTAATATTTTGTTAAAATTCGCGTTAAATTTTTGTTAAATCAGCTCATTTT
TTAACCAATAGGCCGAAATCGGCAAAATCCCTTATAAATCAAAAGAATAGACCGAGATAGGGT
[37 nt withheld, positions 1814-1850]
AAAGAACGTGGACTCCAACGTCAAAGG
[49 nt withheld, positions 1878-1926]
T
[91 nt withheld, positions 1928-2018]
G
[124 nt withheld, positions 2020-2143]
CAGGTGGCACTTTTCGGGGAAATGTGCGCGGAACCCCTATTTGTTTATTTTTCTAAATACATTCAAATAT
GTATCCGCTCATGAGACAATAACCCTGATAAATGCTTCAATAATATTGAAAAAGGAAGAGTCCTGAGGCG
GAAAGAACCAGCTGTGGAATGTGTGTCAGTTAGGGTGTGGAAAGTCCCCAGGCTCCCCAGCAGGCAGAAG
TATGCAAAGCATGCATCTCAATTAGTCAGCAACCAGGTGTGGAAAGTCCCCAGGCTCCCCAGCAGGCAGA
AGTATGCAAAGCATGCATCTCAATTAGTCAGCAACCATAGTCCCGCCCCTAACTCCGCCCATCCCGCCCC
TAACTCCGCCCAGTTCCGCCCATTCTCCGCCCCATGGCTGACTAATTTTTTTTATTTATGCAGAGGCCGA
GGCCGCCTCGGCCTCTGAGCTATTCCAGAAGTAGTGAGGAGGCTTTTTTGGAGGCCTAGGCTTTTGCAAA
GATCGATCAAGAGACAGGATGAGGATCGTTTCGCATGATTGAACAAGATGGATTGCACGCAGGTTCTCCG
GCCGCTTGGGTGGAGAGGCTATTCGGCTATGACTGGGCACAACAGACAATCGGCTGCTCTGATGCCGCCG
TGTTCCGGCTGTCAGCGCAGGGGCGCCCGGTTCTTTTTGTCAAGACCGACCTGTCCGGTGCCCTGAATGA
ACTGCAAGACGAGGCAGCGCGGCTATCGTGGCTGGCCACGACGGGCGTTCCTTGCGCAGCTGTGCTCGAC
GTTGTCACTGAAGCGGGAAGGGACTGGCTGCTATTGGGCGAAGTGCCGGGGCAGGATCTCCTGTCATCTC
ACCTTGCTCCTGCCGAGAAAGTATCCATCATGGCTGATGCAATGCGGCGGCTGCATACGCTTGATCCGGC
TACCTGCCCATTCGACCACCAAGCGAAACATCGCATCGAGCGAGCACGTACTCGGATGGAAGCCGGTCTT
GTCGATCAGGATGATCTGGACGAAGAGCATCAGGGGCTCGCGCCAGCCGAACTGTTCGCCAGGCTCAAGG
CGAGCATGCCCGACGGCGAGGATCTCGTCGTGACCCATGGCGATGCCTGCTTGCCGAATATCATGGTGGA
AAATGGCCGCTTTTCTGGATTCATCGACTGTGGCCGGCTGGGTGTGGCGGACCGCTATCAGGACATAGCG
TTGGCTACCCGTGATATTGCTGAAGAGCTTGGCGGCGAATGGGCTGACCGCTTCCTCGTGCTTTACGGTA
TCGCCGCTCCCGATTCGCAGCGCATCGCCTTCTATCGCCTTCTTGACGAGTTCTTCTGAGCGGGACTCTG
GGGTTCGAAATGACCGACCAAGCGACGCCCAACCTGCCATCACGAGATTTCGATTCCACCGCCGCCTTCT
ATGAAAGGTTGGGCTTCGGAATCGTTTTCCGGGACGCCGGCTGGATGATCCTCCAGCGCGGGGATCTCAT
GCTGGAGTTCTTCGCCCACCCTAGGGGGAGGCTAACTGAAACACGGAAGGAGACAATACCGGAAGGAACC
CGCGCTATGACGGCAATAAAAAGACAGAATAAAACGCACGGTGTTGGGTCGTTTGTTCATAAACGCGGGG
TTCGGTCCCAGGGCTGGCACTCTGTCGATACCCCACCGAGACCCCATTGGGGCCAATACGCCCGCGTTTC
TTCCTTTTCCCCACCCCACCCCCCAAGTTCGGGTGAAGGCCCAGGGCTCGCAGCCAACGTCGGGGCGGCA
GGCCCTGCCATAGCCTCAGGTTACTCATATATACTTTAGATTGATTTAAAACTTCATTTTTAATTTAAAA
GGATCTAGGTGAAGATCCTTTTTGATAATCTCATGACCAAAATCCCTTAACGTGAGTTTTCGTTCCACTG
AGCGTCAGACCCCGTAGAAAAGATCAAAGGATCTTCTTGAGATCCTTTTTTTCTGCGCGTAATCTGCTGC
TTGCAAACAAAAAAACCACCGCTACCAGCGGTGGTTTGTTTGCCGGATCAAGAGCTACCAACTCTTTTTC
CGAAGGTAACTGGCTTCAGCAGAGCGCAGATACCAAATACTGTTCTTCTAGTGTAGCCGTAGTTAGGCCA
CCACTTCAAGAACTCTGTAGCACCGCCTACATACCTCGCTCTGCTAATCCTGTTACCAGTGGCTGCTGCC
AGTGGCGATAAGTCGTGTCTTACCGGGTTGGACTCAAGACGATAGTTACCGGATAAGGCGCAGCGGTCGG
GCTGAACGGGGGGTTCGTGCACACAGCCCAGCTTGGAGCGAACGACCTACACCGAACTGAGATACCTACA
GCGTGAGCTATGAGAAAGCGCCACGCTTCCCGAAGGGAGAAAGGCGGACAGGTATCCGGTAAGCGGCAGG
GTCGGAACAGGAGAGCGCACGAGGGAGCTTCCAGGGGGAAACGCCTGGTATCTTTATAGTCCTGTCGGGT
TTCGCCACCTCTGACTTGAGCGTCGATTTTTGTGATGCTCGTCAGGGGGGCGGAGCCTATGGAAAAACGC
CAGCAACGCGGCCTTTTTACGGTTCCTGGCCTTTTGCTGGCCTTTTGCTCACATGTTCTTTCCTGCGTTA
TCCCCTGATTCTGTGGATAACCGTAT
Features (pLannotate 1.2.2; 14 found; start..end, strand, type, name):
     74..377     +  enhancer       CMV enhancer: human cytomegalovirus immediate early enhancer
    378..581     +  promoter       CMV promoter: human cytomegalovirus (CMV) immediate early promoter
    610..684     +  CDS            COX8 presequence: mitochondrial presequence of human cytochrome c oxidase subunit VIII (Rizutto et al., 1989)
    718..1437    +  CDS            mVenus: Venus YFP with monomerizing A206K mutation (Nagai et al., 2002; Kremers et al., 2006) mammalian codon-optimized
   1454..1537    +  CDS            large T antigen (fragment): large T antigen from SV40 (simian virus 40)
   1560..1681    +  polyA_signal   SV40 poly(A) signal: SV40 polyadenylation signal
   1715..2143    -  rep_origin     f1 ori (sequence partly withheld): f1 bacteriophage origin of replication; arrow indicates direction of (+) strand synthesis
   2170..2274    +  promoter       AmpR promoter: bla
   2276..2633    +  promoter       SV40 promoter: SV40 enhancer and early promoter
   2668..3462    +  CDS            NeoR/KanR: aminoglycoside phosphotransferase from Tn5; aph(3')-II (or nptII); confers resistance to neomycin, kanamycin, and G418 (Geneticin®)
   3483..3635    +  CDS            ble (fragment): BLE_KLEPN - Experimental evidence at protein level: Swiss-Prot protein existence level 1. Binding protein with a strong affinity to the bleomycin family of antibiotics. Binds to CL990; an antimitotic-antibiotic compound. From Klebsiella pneumoniae.
   3694..3741    +  polyA_signal   HSV TK poly(A) signal: herpes simplex virus thymidine kinase polyadenylation signal (Cole and Stacy, 1985)
   3832..3848    -  polyA_signal   bGH poly(A) signal (fragment): bovine growth hormone polyadenylation signal
   4070..4658    +  rep_origin     ori: high-copy-number ColE1/pMB1/pBR322/pUC origin of replication
