[The description below was written by a language model from this plasmid's Addgene catalogue record and pLannotate feature annotations shown in this document.]
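Description:
mVenus-Mito-7 is a mammalian expression plasmid that targets the yellow fluorescent protein mVenus to mitochondria. It is built on an mVenus N1-style fluorescent protein backbone of about 4.76 kb and is propagated in E. coli at high copy from a ColE1/pUC-type origin. An f1 phage origin is also present. A single NeoR/KanR gene (Tn5 aminoglycoside phosphotransferase) serves both hosts. A bacterial bla-type promoter drives it for kanamycin selection in bacteria, and the SV40 enhancer/early promoter drives it for G418 selection of stably transfected mammalian cells, with the HSV TK polyadenylation signal terminating the transcript. The short annotations for ble, bGH poly(A) and SV40 large T antigen are fragments, probably residual backbone sequence rather than functional parts.

The expression cassette uses the human cytomegalovirus immediate early enhancer and promoter to drive a fusion protein. In this fusion, the mitochondrial presequence of human cytochrome c oxidase subunit VIII (COX8A) sits upstream of mVenus, joined by a short linker, and an SV40 poly(A) signal follows. The presequence is an N-terminal import signal that directs the attached protein into the mitochondrion. mVenus is a mammalian codon-optimised Venus YFP carrying the monomerising A206K mutation, which reduces its tendency to self-associate. The record gives its excitation and emission maxima as 515 nm and 528 nm. The construct is used as a localisation marker to label mitochondria in transfected mammalian cells for fluorescence microscopy. The record does not state the cloning method.
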