Addgene plasmid #56619: mVenus-Mito-7
Purpose: Localization: Mitochondria, Excitation: 515, Emission: 528
Depositing lab: Michael Davidson. Depositing organization: Florida State University, Tallahassee.
Backbone
  Vector backbone: mVenus
  Backbone size w/o insert (bp): 4750
  Vector type: Mammalian Expression
  Selectable markers: Neomycin (select with G418)
Growth in bacteria
  Bacterial resistance: Kanamycin, 50 μg/mL
  Growth temperature: 37°C
  Growth strain: DH5alpha
  Copy number: High Copy
Gene/Insert
  Gene/Insert name: Mito (alt name: NM_004074.2)
  Species: H. sapiens (human)
  Entrez Gene: COX8A (a.k.a. COX, COX8, COX8-2, COX8L, MC4DN15, VIII, VIII-L)
  Promoter: CMV
  Tag / fusion protein: mVenus
  Cloning method: Unknown
  Sequencing primers: 5′ CMV-F; 3′ SV40pA-R
Terms and licenses: Academic/Nonprofit Terms; Industry Terms
Depositor comments: . Excitation = 515; Emission = 528
How to cite: mVenus-Mito-7 was a gift from Michael Davidson (Addgene plasmid # 56619 ; http://n2t.net/addgene:56619 ; RRID:Addgene_56619)
