>Addgene plasmid #56619 | mVenus-Mito-7 | addgene partial sequence | sequence record 104675 | C-ter-GFP 5'-CTCCTCGCCCTTGCTCAC-3'
GGCGCGCGGCACTGGGAGCCGCCGGGCCGAGCCTGTCAAGCCCCGCAGCAGCAGCGGCGTCAGGACGGAC
ATGCTAGCGGATCTGACGGTTCACTAAACCAGCTCTGCTTATATAGACCTCCCACCGTACACGCCTACCG
CCCATTTGCGTCAATGGGGCGGAGTTGTTACGACATTTTGGAAAGTCCCGTTGATTTTGGTGCCAAAACA
AACTCCCATTGACGTCAATGGGGTGGAGACTTGGAAATCCCCGTGAGTCAAACCGCTATCCACGCCCATT
GATGTACTGCCAAAACCGCATCACCATGGTAATAGCGATGACTAATACGTAGATGTACTGCCAAGTAGGA
AAGTCCCATAAGGTCATGTACTGGGCATAATGCCAGGCGGGCCATTTACCGTCATTGACGTCAATAGGGG
GCGTACTTGGCATATGATACACTTGATGTACTGCCAAGTGGGCAGTTTACCGTAAATACTCCACCCATTG
ACGTCAATGGAAAGTCCCTATTGGCGTTACTATGGGAACATACGTCATTATTGACGTCAATGGGCGGGGG
TCGTTGGGCGGTCAGCCAGGCGGGCCATTTACCGTAAGTTATGTAACGCGGAACTCCATATATGGGCTAT
GAACTAATGACCCCGTAATTGATTACTATTAATAACTAATGCATGGCGGTAATACGGTTATCCACAGAAT
CAGG
